>Addgene plasmid #214624 | pGL4_10xUAS-CMVmin-BC0388-luc2 | addgene full sequence | sequence record 423983 | Addgene NGS Result
GGCCTAACTGGCCGGTACCTGAGCTCGCTAGCCTCGAGGATATCAAACAAGTTTGTACAAAAAAGCAGGC
TCCCTAACTGGCCGGTACCGAGTTTCTAGACGGAGTACTGTCCTCCGAGCGGAGTACTGTCCTCCGACTC
GAGCGGAGTACTGTCCTCCGATCGGAGTACTGTCCTCCGCGAATTCCGGAGTACTGTCCTCCGAAGACGC
TAGTGCCGGTACCGAGTTTCTAGACGGAGTACTGTCCTCCGAGCGGAGTACTGTCCTCCGACTCGAGCGG
AGTACTGTCCTCCGATCGGAGTACTGTCCTCCGCGAATTCCGGAGTACTGTCCTCCGAAGACGCTAGCGG
GGGGCTACAACTTTTCTATACAAAGTTGCGGTACCCGGGTCGAGTAGGCGTGTACGGTGGGAGGCCTATA
TAAGCAGAGCTCGTTTAGTGAACCGTCAGATCGCCTGGAGACGCCATCCACGCTGTTTTGACCTCCATAG
AAGACACCGGGACCGATCCAGCCCAACTTTGTATAATAAAGTTGAGCTAGTTGCTAAGTCTGCCGAGTAG
AATTAACCCTCACTAAAGGGTAGGTGACACTATACATTCTACTTTTACTCTTTACAGCCACACTTTTCTA
AATCAATCTCTACCTATAGTGAGTCGTATTAGTAGACGCGAGTCAATGCATGTACGACAGCTTTCTTGTA
CAAAGTGGTTCGATATCAAGATCTGGCCTCGGCGGCCAAGCTTGGCAATCCGGTACTGTTGGTAAAGCCA
CCATGGAAGATGCCAAAAACATTAAGAAGGGCCCAGCGCCATTCTACCCACTCGAAGACGGGACCGCCGG
CGAGCAGCTGCACAAAGCCATGAAGCGCTACGCCCTGGTGCCCGGCACCATCGCCTTTACCGACGCACAT
ATCGAGGTGGACATTACCTACGCCGAGTACTTCGAGATGAGCGTTCGGCTGGCAGAAGCTATGAAGCGCT
ATGGGCTGAATACAAACCATCGGATCGTGGTGTGCAGCGAGAATAGCTTGCAGTTCTTCATGCCCGTGTT
GGGTGCCCTGTTCATCGGTGTGGCTGTGGCCCCAGCTAACGACATCTACAACGAGCGCGAGCTGCTGAAC
AGCATGGGCATCAGCCAGCCCACCGTCGTATTCGTGAGCAAGAAAGGGCTGCAAAAGATCCTCAACGTGC
AAAAGAAGCTACCGATCATACAAAAGATCATCATCATGGATAGCAAGACCGACTACCAGGGCTTCCAAAG
CATGTACACCTTCGTGACTTCCCATTTGCCACCCGGCTTCAACGAGTACGACTTCGTGCCCGAGAGCTTC
GACCGGGACAAAACCATCGCCCTGATCATGAACAGTAGTGGCAGTACCGGATTGCCCAAGGGCGTAGCCC
TACCGCACCGCACCGCTTGTGTCCGATTCAGTCATGCCCGCGACCCCATCTTCGGCAACCAGATCATCCC
CGACACCGCTATCCTCAGCGTGGTGCCATTTCACCACGGCTTCGGCATGTTCACCACGCTGGGCTACTTG
ATCTGCGGCTTTCGGGTCGTGCTCATGTACCGCTTCGAGGAGGAGCTATTCTTGCGCAGCTTGCAAGACT
ATAAGATTCAATCTGCCCTGCTGGTGCCCACACTATTTAGCTTCTTCGCTAAGAGCACTCTCATCGACAA
GTACGACCTAAGCAACTTGCACGAGATCGCCAGCGGCGGGGCGCCGCTCAGCAAGGAGGTAGGTGAGGCC
GTGGCCAAACGCTTCCACCTACCAGGCATCCGCCAGGGCTACGGCCTGACAGAAACAACCAGCGCCATTC
TGATCACCCCCGAAGGGGACGACAAGCCTGGCGCAGTAGGCAAGGTGGTGCCCTTCTTCGAGGCTAAGGT
GGTGGACTTGGACACCGGTAAGACACTGGGTGTGAACCAGCGCGGCGAGCTGTGCGTCCGTGGCCCCATG
ATCATGAGCGGCTACGTTAACAACCCCGAGGCTACAAACGCTCTCATCGACAAGGACGGCTGGCTGCACA
GCGGCGACATCGCCTACTGGGACGAGGACGAGCACTTCTTCATCGTGGACCGGCTGAAGAGCCTGATCAA
ATACAAGGGCTACCAGGTAGCCCCAGCCGAACTGGAGAGCATCCTGCTGCAACACCCCAACATCTTCGAC
GCCGGGGTCGCCGGCCTGCCCGACGACGATGCCGGCGAGCTGCCCGCCGCAGTCGTCGTGCTGGAACACG
GTAAAACCATGACCGAGAAGGAGATCGTGGACTATGTGGCCAGCCAGGTTACAACCGCCAAGAAGCTGCG
CGGTGGTGTTGTGTTCGTGGACGAGGTGCCTAAAGGACTGACCGGCAAGTTGGACGCCCGCAAGATCCGC
GAGATTCTCATTAAGGCCAAGAAGGGCGGCAAGATCGCCGTGTAATCTGCTTGCAAGAACTGGTTCAGTA
GCTTAAGCCACTTTGTGATCCACCTTAACAGCCACGGCTTCCCTCCCGAGGTGGAGGAGCAGGCCGCCGG
CACCCTGCCCATGAGCTGCGCCCAGGAGAGCGGCATGGATAGACACCCTGCTGCTTGCGCCAGCGCCAGG
ATCAACGTCTAACTGCAGTCTAGAGTCGGGGCGGCCGGCCGCTTCGAGCAGACATGATAAGATACATTGA
TGAGTTTGGACAAACCACAACTAGAATGCAGTGAAAAAAATGCTTTATTTGTGAAATTTGTGATGCTATT
GCTTTATTTGTAACCATTATAAGCTGCAATAAACAAGTTAACAACAACAATTGCATTCATTTTATGTTTC
AGGTTCAGGGGGAGGTGTGGGAGGTTTTTTAAAGCAAGTAAAACCTCTACAAATGTGGTAAAATCGATAA
GGATCCGTTTGCGTATTGGGCGCTCTTCCGCTGATCTGCGCAGCACCATGGCCTGAAATAACCTCTGAAA
GAGGAACTTGGTTAGCTACCTTCTGAGGCGGAAAGAACCAGCTGTGGAATGTGTGTCAGTTAGGGTGTGG
AAAGTCCCCAGGCTCCCCAGCAGGCAGAAGTATGCAAAGCATGCATCTCAATTAGTCAGCAACCAGGTGT
GGAAAGTCCCCAGGCTCCCCAGCAGGCAGAAGTATGCAAAGCATGCATCTCAATTAGTCAGCAACCATAG
TCCCGCCCCTAACTCCGCCCATCCCGCCCCTAACTCCGCCCAGTTCCGCCCATTCTCCGCCCCATGGCTG
ACTAATTTTTTTTATTTATGCAGAGGCCGAGGCCGCCTCTGCCTCTGAGCTATTCCAGAAGTAGTGAGGA
GGCTTTTTTGGAGGCCTAGGCTTTTGCAAAAAGCTCGATTCTTCTGACACTAGCGCCACCATGAAGAAGC
CCGAACTCACCGCTACCAGCGTTGAAAAATTTCTCATCGAGAAGTTCGACAGTGTGAGCGACCTGATGCA
GTTGTCGGAGGGCGAAGAGAGCCGAGCCTTCAGCTTCGATGTCGGCGGACGCGGCTATGTACTGCGGGTG
AATAGCTGCGCTGATGGCTTCTACAAAGACCGCTACGTGTACCGCCACTTCGCCAGCGCTGCACTACCCA
TCCCCGAAGTGTTGGACATCGGCGAGTTCAGCGAGAGCCTGACATACTGCATCAGTAGACGCGCCCAAGG
CGTTACTCTCCAAGACCTCCCCGAAACAGAGCTGCCTGCTGTGTTACAGCCTGTCGCCGAAGCTATGGAT
GCTATTGCCGCCGCCGACCTCAGTCAAACCAGCGGCTTCGGCCCATTCGGGCCCCAAGGCATCGGCCAGT
ACACAACCTGGCGGGATTTCATTTGCGCCATTGCTGATCCCCATGTCTACCACTGGCAGACCGTGATGGA
CGACACCGTGTCCGCCAGCGTAGCTCAAGCCCTGGACGAACTGATGCTGTGGGCCGAAGACTGTCCCGAG
GTGCGCCACCTCGTCCATGCCGACTTCGGCAGCAACAACGTCCTGACCGACAACGGCCGCATCACCGCCG
TAATCGACTGGTCCGAAGCTATGTTCGGGGACAGTCAGTACGAGGTGGCCAACATCTTCTTCTGGCGGCC
CTGGCTGGCTTGCATGGAGCAGCAGACTCGCTACTTCGAGCGCCGGCATCCCGAGCTGGCCGGCAGCCCT
CGTCTGCGAGCCTACATGCTGCGCATCGGCCTGGATCAGCTCTACCAGAGCCTCGTGGACGGCAACTTCG
ACGATGCTGCCTGGGCTCAAGGCCGCTGCGATGCCATCGTCCGCAGCGGGGCCGGCACCGTCGGTCGCAC
ACAAATCGCTCGCCGGAGCGCAGCCGTATGGACCGACGGCTGCGTCGAGGTGCTGGCCGACAGCGGCAAC
CGCCGGCCCAGTACACGACCGCGCGCTAAGGAGGTAGGTCGAGTTTAAACTCTAGAACCGGTCATGGCCG
CAATAAAATATCTTTATTTTCATTACATCTGTGTGTTGGTTTTTTGTGTGTTCGAACTAGATGCTGTCGA
CCGATGCCCTTGAGAGCCTTCAACCCAGTCAGCTCCTTCCGGTGGGCGCGGGGCATGACTATCGTCGCCG
CACTTATGACTGTCTTCTTTATCATGCAACTCGTAGGACAGGTGCCGGCAGCGCTCTTCCGCTTCCTCGC
TCACTGACTCGCTGCGCTCGGTCGTTCGGCTGCGGCGAGCGGTATCAGCTCACTCAAAGGCGGTAATACG
GTTATCCACAGAATCAGGGGATAACGCAGGAAAGAACATGTGAGCAAAAGGCCAGCAAAAGGCCAGGAAC
CGTAAAAAGGCCGCGTTGCTGGCGTTTTTCCATAGGCTCCGCCCCCCTGACGAGCATCACAAAAATCGAC
GCTCAAGTCAGAGGTGGCGAAACCCGACAGGACTATAAAGATACCAGGCGTTTCCCCCTGGAAGCTCCCT
CGTGCGCTCTCCTGTTCCGACCCTGCCGCTTACCGGATACCTGTCCGCCTTTCTCCCTTCGGGAAGCGTG
GCGCTTTCTCATAGCTCACGCTGTAGGTATCTCAGTTCGGTGTAGGTCGTTCGCTCCAAGCTGGGCTGTG
TGCACGAACCCCCCGTTCAGCCCGACCGCTGCGCCTTATCCGGTAACTATCGTCTTGAGTCCAACCCGGT
AAGACACGACTTATCGCCACTGGCAGCAGCCACTGGTAACAGGATTAGCAGAGCGAGGTATGTAGGCGGT
GCTACAGAGTTCTTGAAGTGGTGGCCTAACTACGGCTACACTAGAAGAACAGTATTTGGTATCTGCGCTC
TGCTGAAGCCAGTTACCTTCGGAAAAAGAGTTGGTAGCTCTTGATCCGGCAAACAAACCACCGCTGGTAG
CGGTGGTTTTTTTGTTTGCAAGCAGCAGATTACGCGCAGAAAAAAAGGATCTCAAGAAGATCCTTTGATC
TTTTCTACGGGGTCTGACGCTCAGTGGAACGAAAACTCACGTTAAGGGATTTTGGTCATGAGATTATCAA
AAAGGATCTTCACCTAGATCCTTTTAAATTAAAAATGAAGTTTTAAATCAATCTAAAGTATATATGAGTA
AACTTGGTCTGACAGCGGCCGCAAATGCTAAACCACTGCAGTGGTTACCAGTGCTTGATCAGTGAGGCAC
CGATCTCAGCGATCTGCCTATTTCGTTCGTCCATAGTGGCCTGACTCCCCGTCGTGTAGATCACTACGAT
TCGTGAGGGCTTACCATCAGGCCCCAGCGCAGCAATGATGCCGCGAGAGCCGCGTTCACCGGCCCCCGAT
TTGTCAGCAATGAACCAGCCAGCAGGGAGGGCCGAGCGAAGAAGTGGTCCTGCTACTTTGTCCGCCTCCA
TCCAGTCTATGAGCTGCTGTCGTGATGCTAGAGTAAGAAGTTCGCCAGTGAGTAGTTTCCGAAGAGTTGT
GGCCATTGCTACTGGCATCGTGGTATCACGCTCGTCGTTCGGTATGGCTTCGTTCAACTCTGGTTCCCAG
CGGTCAAGCCGGGTCACATGATCACCCATATTATGAAGAAATGCAGTCAGCTCCTTAGGGCCTCCGATCG
TTGTCAGAAGTAAGTTGGCCGCGGTGTTGTCGCTCATGGTAATGGCAGCACTACACAATTCTCTTACCGT
CATGCCATCCGTAAGATGCTTTTCCGTGACCGGCGAGTACTCAACCAAGTCGTTTTGTGAGTAGTGTATA
CGGCGACCAAGCTGCTCTTGCCCGGCGTCTATACGGGACAACACCGCGCCACATAGCAGTACTTTGAAAG
TGCTCATCATCGGGAATCGTTCTTCGGGGCGGAAAGACTCAAGGATCTTGCCGCTATTGAGATCCAGTTC
GATATAGCCCACTCTTGCACCCAGTTGATCTTCAGCATCTTTTACTTTCACCAGCGTTTCGGGGTGTGCA
AAAACAGGCAAGCAAAATGCCGCAAAGAAGGGAATGAGTGCGACACGAAAATGTTGGATGCTCATACTCG
TCCTTTTTCAATATTATTGAAGCATTTATCAGGGTTACTAGTACGTCTCTCAAGGATAAGTAAGTAATAT
TAAGGTACGGGAGGTATTGGACAGGCCGCAATAAAATATCTTTATTTTCATTACATCTGTGTGTTGGTTT
TTTGTGTGAATCGATAGTACTAACATACGCTCTCCATCAAAACAAAACGAAACAAAACAAACTAGCAAAA
TAGGCTGTCCCCAGTGCAAGTGCAGGTGCCAGAACATTTCTCT
Features (pLannotate 1.2.2; 25 found; start..end, strand, type, name):
     47..71      +  protein_bind   attB1: mutant version of attB; recombination site for the Gateway® BP reaction BP Clonase™
    101..119     +  protein_bind   5X UAS (fragment): five tandem copies of the "ScaI site" 17-mer CGGAGTACTGTCCTCCG, an upstream activating sequence (UAS) that efficiently binds yeast Gal4 (Webster et al., 1988; Pfeiffer et al., 2010) GAL4
    187..204     +  protein_bind   5X UAS (fragment): five tandem copies of the "ScaI site" 17-mer CGGAGTACTGTCCTCCG, an upstream activating sequence (UAS) that efficiently binds yeast Gal4 (Webster et al., 1988; Pfeiffer et al., 2010) GAL4
    235..253     +  protein_bind   5X UAS (fragment): five tandem copies of the "ScaI site" 17-mer CGGAGTACTGTCCTCCG, an upstream activating sequence (UAS) that efficiently binds yeast Gal4 (Webster et al., 1988; Pfeiffer et al., 2010) GAL4
    321..338     +  protein_bind   5X UAS (fragment): five tandem copies of the "ScaI site" 17-mer CGGAGTACTGTCCTCCG, an upstream activating sequence (UAS) that efficiently binds yeast Gal4 (Webster et al., 1988; Pfeiffer et al., 2010) GAL4
    358..378     -  protein_bind   attB4: mutant version of attB; core recombination site for the Gateway® BP reaction BP Clonase™
    394..431     +  promoter       minimal CMV promoter: human cytomegalovirus (CMV) immediate early promoter
    514..534     +  protein_bind   attB3: mutant version of attB; core recombination site for the Gateway® BP reaction BP Clonase™
    561..579     +  promoter       T3 promoter: promoter for bacteriophage T3 RNA polymerase
    643..661     -  promoter       T7 promoter: promoter for bacteriophage T7 RNA polymerase
    688..708     -  protein_bind   attB2: mutant version of attB; core recombination site for the Gateway® BP reaction BP Clonase™
    773..2425    +  CDS            luciferase: firefly luciferase synthetic luc2 version of the luciferase gene
   2429..2476    +  CDS            hCL1: non-ORF yeast peptide conferring ubiquitin-dependent degradation human codon-optimized
   2483..2599    +  CDS            hPEST: PEST degradation sequence from mouse ornithine decarboxylase human codon-optimized
   2648..2769    -  polyA_signal   SV40 poly(A) signal: SV40 polyadenylation signal
   2795..2926    -  CDS            LT_SV40 (fragment): Experimental evidence at protein level: Swiss-Prot protein existence level 1. Isoform 17kT antigen targets host RBL2 for degradation and promotes cell proliferation. Transactivates host cyclin A promoter through its J domain. From Simian virus 40 (SV40).
   2963..3320    +  promoter       SV40 promoter: SV40 enhancer and early promoter
   3351..4388    +  CDS            HygR: hygromycin B phosphotransferase confers resistance to hygromycin
   4412..4460    +  polyA_signal   poly(A) signal: synthetic polyadenylation signal
   4476..4607    +  CDS            TcR (fragment): tetracycline efflux protein; tet; confers resistance to tetracycline
   4787..5375    -  rep_origin     ori: high-copy-number ColE1/pMB1/pBR322/pUC origin of replication
   5575..6435    -  CDS            AmpR: β-lactamase confers resistance to ampicillin, carbenicillin, and related antibiotics
   6436..6477    -  promoter       AmpR promoter (fragment): bla
   6540..6588    +  polyA_signal   poly(A) signal: synthetic polyadenylation signal
   6602..6693    +  misc_feature   pause site: RNA polymerase II transcriptional pause signal from the human α2 globin gene
