[The description below was written by a language model from this plasmid's Addgene catalogue record and pLannotate feature annotations shown in this document.]
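Description:
pGL4_10xUAS-CMVmin-BC0388-luc2 is a mammalian luciferase reporter plasmid built on a pGL4 backbone and assembled by Gateway cloning, serving as a barcoded Gal4-responsive sensor for split TEV assays. It is propagated in E. coli as a high-copy plasmid through a ColE1/pUC-type origin with ampicillin selection (AmpR). An SV40 enhancer/early promoter driving a hygromycin phosphotransferase gene, followed by a synthetic poly(A) signal, provides a marker for selection in mammalian cells. A synthetic poly(A) signal and an RNA polymerase II pause site lie upstream of the reporter cassette, an arrangement typical of pGL4 vectors that limits read-through transcription from the backbone.

The sensor module is flanked and subdivided by attB1, attB4, attB3 and attB2 sites, consistent with a multi-fragment Gateway assembly. Between attB1 and attB4 sits the synthetic clustered UAS element, recorded as ten copies; the annotation detects only four short fragments matching Gal4-binding UAS repeats. A minimal CMV promoter follows, giving low basal activity that rises when a Gal4 DNA-binding-domain transcription factor occupies the UAS sites. Between attB3 and attB2 is a short region bracketed by convergent T3 and T7 promoter sequences. This is presumably where barcode 0388 resides, although the feature table does not annotate the barcode itself. Downstream is firefly luc2 followed by annotated hCL1 and hPEST degradation sequences, which shorten reporter half-life, and an SV40 poly(A) signal.

In split TEV assays, reconstituted protease activity typically releases a Gal4-based transcriptional activator, which then turns on this reporter. Activity can be read as luminescence or, according to the stated purpose, through the expressed barcode in multiplexed profiling such as ERBB receptor antagonist characterisation.
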