Addgene plasmid #214624: pGL4_10xUAS-CMVmin-BC0388-luc2
Purpose: barcoded assay, UAS sensor for split TEV assays
Depositing lab: Michael Wehr. Depositing organization: Systasy Bioscience GmbH. Publication: Protocol for identifying properties of ERBB receptor antagonists using the barcoded ERBBprofiler assay. Popovic L, Rossner MJ, Wehr MC. STAR Protoc. 2024 Apr 16;5(2):102987. doi: 10.1016/j.xpro.2024.102987. PubMed 38635397.
Backbone
  Vector backbone: pGL4
  Vector type: Mammalian Expression, Luciferase
Growth in bacteria
  Bacterial resistance: Ampicillin, 100 μg/mL
  Growth temperature: 37°C
  Growth strain: DH5alpha
  Copy number: High Copy
Gene/Insert
  Gene/Insert name: 10x clustered UAS element with barcode 0388
  Species: Synthetic
  Cloning method: Gateway Cloning
Terms and licenses: Academic/Nonprofit Terms; Industry Terms: Not Available to Industry
How to cite: pGL4_10xUAS-CMVmin-BC0388-luc2 was a gift from Michael Wehr (Addgene plasmid # 214624 ; http://n2t.net/addgene:214624 ; RRID:Addgene_214624)
